>Addgene plasmid #172846 | pUC57-Amp_CRISPIE donor B5 | addgene full sequence | sequence record 340979 | Addgene NGS Result
CCTTGATGCCGTTCTTCTGCTTGTCGGCCATGATATAGACGTTGTGGCTGTTGTAGTTGTACTCCAGCTT
GTGCCCCAGGATGTTGCCGTCCTCCTTGAAGTCGATGCCCTTCAGCTCGATGCGGTTCACCAGGGTGTCG
CCCTCGAACTTCACCTCGGCGCGGGTCTTGTAGTTGCCGTCGTCCTTGAAGAAGATGGTGCGCTCCTGGA
CGTAGCCTTCGGGCATGGCGGACTTGAAGAAGTCGTGCTGCTTCATGTGGTCGGGGTAGCGGCTGAAGCA
CTGCACGCCGTAGGTCAGGGTGGTCACGAGGGTGGGCCAGGGCACGGGCAGCTTGCCGGTGGTGCAGATG
AACTTCAGGGTCAGCTTGCCGTAGGTGGCATCGCCCTCGCCCTCGCCGGACACGCTGAACTTGTGGCCGT
TTACGTCGCCGTCCAGCTCGACCAGGATGGGCACCACCCCGGTGAACAGCTCCTCGCCCTTGCTCACCAT
GGTGGCTGCGCTGCCTCCACCGCTGCCAGATCTGAGTCCGGTACCACCAGCACTACCTCCGGACTGGTAC
CAGGGAGTCTTTCTAACCCAGCGCAGTGTAAATCCAGCATCTGTTCGAATTTTGATTGAAGCAGCTTCAG
CTTCCCGCACAGTCTCCTTCACAGACTGCATGAGGTTCTGGGCATTGTGAACCAGCATCTCTGTGGCCTG
CAAGGAAAAAGGTACTTTCCGTTACCCAGGGTCCCTGATGCAGGCCTGTCTCTAAAATAGGTTTCAGCCA
GGAGTGGGATGCAGCTAACCCCACTGGTACCTGGCATCCCCCATATTTGCTTGCATCACTAGGGGTTTTC
CCAGATCACCAAAAAGAACCCAAAACTGGCCATCGCTGATTGTATACTGTGGCTTCAGATAGCTTACAGC
ATGTCCTCTTTCTTGGTCTTCAAACATGCTTCTCCCTCCTGTACCGTACTCGGAAGCGTCGCGGCCGCCT
GTACCGTACTCGGAAGCGTCGAATTCCTCCGACCAGTGTTTGCCTTTTACTAGTATCCCAATACGCGTCA
ATTCACTGGCCGTCGTTTTACAACGTCGTGACTGGGAAAACCCTGGCGTTACCCAACTTAATCGCCTTGC
AGCACATCCCCCTTTCGCCAGCTGGCGTAATAGCGAAGAGGCCCGCACCGATCGCCCTTCCCAACAGTTG
CGCAGCCTGAATGGCGAATGGCGCCTGATGCGGTATTTTCTCCTTACGCATCTGTGCGGTATTTCACACC
GCATATGGTGCACTCTCAGTACAATCTGCTCTGATGCCGCATAGTTAAGCCAGCCCCGACACCCGCCAAC
ACCCGCTGACGCGCCCTGACGGGCTTGTCTGCTCCCGGCATCCGCTTACAGACAAGCTGTGACCGTCTCC
GGGAGCTGCATGTGTCAGAGGTTTTCACCGTCATCACCGAAACGCGCGAGACGAAAGGGCCTCGTGATAC
GCCTATTTTTATAGGTTAATGTCATGATAATAATGGTTTCTTAGACGTCAGGTGGCACTTTTCGGGGAAA
TGTGCGCGGAACCCCTATTTGTTTATTTTTCTAAATACATTCAAATATGTATCCGCTCATGAGACAATAA
CCCTGATAAATGCTTCAATAATATTGAAAAAGGAAGAGTATGAGTATTCAACATTTCCGTGTCGCCCTTA
TTCCCTTTTTTGCGGCATTTTGCCTTCCTGTTTTTGCTCACCCAGAAACGCTGGTGAAAGTAAAAGATGC
TGAAGATCAGTTGGGTGCACGAGTGGGTTACATCGAACTGGATCTCAACAGCGGTAAGATCCTTGAGAGT
TTTCGCCCCGAAGAACGTTTTCCAATGATGAGCACTTTTAAAGTTCTGCTATGTGGCGCGGTATTATCCC
GTATTGACGCCGGGCAAGAGCAACTCGGTCGCCGCATACACTATTCTCAGAATGACTTGGTTGAGTACTC
ACCAGTCACAGAAAAGCATCTTACGGATGGCATGACAGTAAGAGAATTATGCAGTGCTGCCATAACCATG
AGTGATAACACTGCGGCCAACTTACTTCTGACAACGATCGGAGGACCGAAGGAGCTAACCGCTTTTTTGC
ACAACATGGGGGATCATGTAACTCGCCTTGATCGTTGGGAACCGGAGCTGAATGAAGCCATACCAAACGA
CGAGCGTGACACCACGATGCCTGTAGCAATGGCAACAACGTTGCGCAAACTATTAACTGGCGAACTACTT
ACTCTAGCTTCCCGGCAACAATTAATAGACTGGATGGAGGCGGATAAAGTTGCAGGACCACTTCTGCGCT
CGGCCCTTCCGGCTGGCTGGTTTATTGCTGATAAATCTGGAGCCGGTGAGCGTGGGTCTCGCGGTATCAT
TGCAGCACTGGGGCCAGATGGTAAGCCCTCCCGTATCGTAGTTATCTACACGACGGGGAGTCAGGCAACT
ATGGATGAACGAAATAGACAGATCGCTGAGATAGGTGCCTCACTGATTAAGCATTGGTAACTGTCAGACC
AAGTTTACTCATATATACTTTAGATTGATTTAAAACTTCATTTTTAATTTAAAAGGATCTAGGTGAAGAT
CCTTTTTGATAATCTCATGACCAAAATCCCTTAACGTGAGTTTTCGTTCCACTGAGCGTCAGACCCCGTA
GAAAAGATCAAAGGATCTTCTTGAGATCCTTTTTTTCTGCGCGTAATCTGCTGCTTGCAAACAAAAAAAC
CACCGCTACCAGCGGTGGTTTGTTTGCCGGATCAAGAGCTACCAACTCTTTTTCCGAAGGTAACTGGCTT
CAGCAGAGCGCAGATACCAAATACTGTTCTTCTAGTGTAGCCGTAGTTAGGCCACCACTTCAAGAACTCT
GTAGCACCGCCTACATACCTCGCTCTGCTAATCCTGTTACCAGTGGCTGCTGCCAGTGGCGATAAGTCGT
GTCTTACCGGGTTGGACTCAAGACGATAGTTACCGGATAAGGCGCAGCGGTCGGGCTGAACGGGGGGTTC
GTGCACACAGCCCAGCTTGGAGCGAACGACCTACACCGAACTGAGATACCTACAGCGTGAGCTATGAGAA
AGCGCCACGCTTCCCGAAGGGAGAAAGGCGGACAGGTATCCGGTAAGCGGCAGGGTCGGAACAGGAGAGC
GCACGAGGGAGCTTCCAGGGGGAAACGCCTGGTATCTTTATAGTCCTGTCGGGTTTCGCCACCTCTGACT
TGAGCGTCGATTTTTGTGATGCTCGTCAGGGGGGCGGAGCCTATGGAAAAACGCCAGCAACGCGGCCTTT
TTACGGTTCCTGGCCTTTTGCTGGCCTTTTGCTCACATGTTCTTTCCTGCGTTATCCCCTGATTCTGTGG
ATAACCGTATTACCGCCTTTGAGTGAGCTGATACCGCTCGCCGCAGCCGAACGACCGAGCGCAGCGAGTC
AGTGAGCGAGGAAGCGGAAGAGCGCCCAATACGCAAACCGCCTCTCCCCGCGCGTTGGCCGATTCATTAA
TGCAGCTGGCACGACAGGTTTCCCGACTGGAAAGCGGGCAGTGAGCGCAACGCAATTAATGTGAGTTAGC
TCACTCATTAGGCACCCCAGGCTTTACACTTTATGCTTCCGGCTCGTATGTTGTGTGGAATTGTGAGCGG
ATAACAATTTCACACAGGAAACAGCTATGACCATGATTACGCCAAGCTCGGCGCGCCATTGGGATAAGCT
TCCTCCGACCAGTGTTTGCCTTTTCTGCAGGACGCTTCCGAGTACGGTACAGGGATATCGACGCTTCCGA
GTACGGTACAGGTCCTCCACCCTCACCCCACCTCCACTCCCCTGGGGCATGCCCCTCTACTAAGGCAATA
CCCTTAATGCACCCCAGAGATTCAGGAAGAAAGAATCCTTACTGCGGCAGGACCTTCCGGATTACTTGTA
CAGCTCGTCCATGCCGAGAGTGATCCCGGCGGCGGTCACGAACTCCAGCAGGACCATGTGATCGCGCTTC
TCGTTGGGGTCTTTGCTCAGCTTGGACTGGGTGCTCAGGTAGTGGTTGTCGGGCAGCAGCACGGGGCCGT
CGCCGATGGGGGTGTTCTGCTGGTAGTGGTCGGCGAGCTGCACGCTGCCGTCCTCGATGTTGTGGCGGAT
CTTGAAGTTCA
Features (pLannotate 1.2.2; 12 found; start..end, strand, type, name):
    554..706     -  CDS            vcl (fragment): VINC_XENLA - Experimental evidence at transcript level: Swiss-Prot protein existence level 2. Involved in cell adhesion. May be involved in the attachment of the actin-based microfilaments to the plasma membrane. From Xenopus laevis (African clawed frog).
   1051..1208    +  CDS            lacZα (fragment): LacZα fragment of β-galactosidase; lacZ fragment
   1214..1313    -  misc_feature   bom (fragment): basis of mobility region from pBR322
   1415..1450    -  CDS            rop (fragment): Rop protein, which maintains plasmids at low copy number; rop
   1545..1649    +  promoter       AmpR promoter: bla
   1650..2510    +  CDS            AmpR: β-lactamase; bla; confers resistance to ampicillin, carbenicillin, and related antibiotics
   2681..3269    +  rep_origin     ori: high-copy-number ColE1/pMB1/pBR322/pUC origin of replication
   3452..3544    +  CDS            lacI (fragment): lac repressor; lacI; The lac repressor binds to the lac operator to inhibit transcription in E. coli. This inhibition can be relieved by adding lactose or isopropyl-β-D-thiogalactopyranoside (IPTG).
   3557..3578    +  protein_bind   CAP binding site: CAP binding activates transcription in the presence of cAMP. E. coli catabolite activator protein
   3593..3623    +  promoter       lac promoter: promoter for the E. coli lac operon
   3631..3647    +  protein_bind   lac operator: The lac repressor binds to the lac operator to inhibit transcription in E. coli. This inhibition can be relieved by adding lactose or isopropyl-β-D-thiogalactopyranoside (IPTG). lac repressor encoded by lacI
   3912..490     -  CDS            mEGFP (across the origin): enhanced GFP with monomerizing A206K mutation (Zacharias et al., 2002) mammalian codon-optimized
