[The description below was written by a language model from this plasmid's Addgene catalogue record and pLannotate feature annotations shown in this document.]
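Description:
pUC57-Amp_CRISPIE donor B5 is a 4,141 bp high-copy bacterial cloning plasmid that serves as a DNA donor template for CRISPIE (CRISPR-mediated designer exon insertion), a method for tagging endogenous proteins by inserting a synthetic exon into an intron rather than editing coding sequence directly. The pUC57-Amp backbone carries the ColE1/pUC-type origin of replication and the bla (AmpR) gene with its promoter for ampicillin selection in E. coli. It also has the usual pUC remnants: lac promoter, operator, CAP binding site, a lacZα fragment, and small residual pieces annotated as lacI, rop and bom. The feature table shows no mammalian promoter, consistent with a donor whose expression depends on the genomic locus into which it integrates.

The insert is a designer exon encoding the coding sequence of vinculin (VCL) exon 21 fused to mEGFP, the monomeric A206K variant of mammalian codon-optimized EGFP. In the feature table both parts lie on the minus strand, with the vcl fragment upstream of mEGFP in the reading direction; the mEGFP annotation spans the numbering origin of the circular record. The automated annotation matched the vinculin segment to the Xenopus laevis protein, which is a homology hit rather than a stated source; the record does not give the species of the VCL sequence. The "0-stop" translational phase indicates that the exon begins in phase 0 and ends in a stop codon, so it replaces the terminal coding exon and yields a C-terminally tagged protein. The donor cassette is released from the plasmid by SpCas9 with either the ACTB i4 sgRNA or the DRS-1 sgRNA; these target sites and any splice signals are not annotated in the feature table.
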