Addgene plasmid #172846: pUC57-Amp_CRISPIE donor B5
Purpose: CRISPIE donor B5 (Zhong et al, eLife 2021), CDS of VCL exon21-mEGFP, translational phase (0-stop), excised by ACTB i4 sgRNA or DRS-1 sgRNA (with SpCas9).
Depositing lab: Haining Zhong. Depositing organization: Oregon Health & Science University. Publication: High-fidelity, efficient, and reversible labeling of endogenous proteins using CRISPR-based designer exon insertion. Zhong H, Ceballos CC, Massengill CI, Muniak MA, Ma L, Qin M, Petrie SK, Mao T. Elife. 2021 Jun 8;10. pii: 64911. doi: 10.7554/eLife.64911. PubMed 34100715.
Backbone
  Vector backbone: pUC57-Amp
  Backbone size w/o insert (bp): 2671
  Total vector size (bp): 4141
  Vector type: CRISPR
Growth in bacteria
  Bacterial resistance: Ampicillin, 100 μg/mL
  Growth temperature: 37°C
  Growth strain: DH5alpha
  Copy number: High Copy
Gene/Insert
  Gene/Insert name: CRISPIE designer exon (phase 0-stop) encoding the CDS of VCL exon 21 fused to mEGFP
Terms and licenses: Academic/Nonprofit Terms; Industry Terms: Not Available to Industry
How to cite: pUC57-Amp_CRISPIE donor B5 was a gift from Haining Zhong (Addgene plasmid # 172846 ; http://n2t.net/addgene:172846 ; RRID:Addgene_172846)
